Addgene plasmid #68777: pBW121-SS-309
Purpose: 8x Target 1 0gap minus SV40 Ori
Depositing lab: James Collins. Depositing organization: Massachusetts Institute of Technology. Publication: DNA sense-and-respond protein modules for mammalian cells. Slomovic S, Collins JJ. Nat Methods. 2015 Sep 21. doi: 10.1038/nmeth.3585. PubMed 26389572.
Backbone
  Vector backbone: pBW121
  Backbone size w/o insert (bp): 4522
  Total vector size (bp): 4868
  Vector type: Mammalian Expression
Growth in bacteria
  Bacterial resistance: Ampicillin, 100 μg/mL
  Growth temperature: 37°C
  Growth strain: DH5alpha
  Copy number: High Copy
Gene/Insert 1
  Gene/Insert name: 8x 0gap Target
  Species: Synthetic
  Insert size (bp): 346
Gene/Insert 2
  Gene/Insert name: 8x 0gap Target
  Species: Synthetic
  Insert size (bp): 346
Terms and licenses: Academic/Nonprofit Terms; Industry Terms: Not Available to Industry
How to cite: pBW121-SS-309 was a gift from James Collins (Addgene plasmid # 68777 ; http://n2t.net/addgene:68777 ; RRID:Addgene_68777)
