[The description below was written by a language model from this plasmid's Addgene catalogue record and pLannotate feature annotations shown in this document.]
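Description:
pBW121-SS-309 is a mammalian-type plasmid of about 4.87 kb built on the pBW121 backbone. It carries a synthetic array described as "8x Target 1 0gap" in a version of the backbone lacking the SV40 origin. It is maintained in E. coli at high copy through a ColE1/pUC-type origin and selected with ampicillin via the bla (AmpR) gene and its native promoter. Remnants of a bacterial cloning-vector region are also annotated, namely the lac promoter, lac operator, CAP binding site and two short lacI fragments. These appear to be backbone carry-over rather than functional payload.

The mammalian portion of the backbone is a CAG-type expression unit: CMV immediate-early enhancer, chicken β-actin promoter and the chimeric β-actin/β-globin intron, followed by a rabbit β-globin polyadenylation signal. The short "HBB fragment" hit just upstream of the poly(A) signal most likely reflects globin-derived 3′ sequence rather than an intended coding region. No open reading frame for a reporter or effector is annotated between the intron and the terminator.

The catalogue lists the 346 bp synthetic insert twice with identical details. The feature table does not annotate the target repeats, so their position is not stated; the unannotated stretch between the two lacI fragments is one possible location. The name suggests eight copies of a DNA target sequence whose binding half-sites are separated by no spacer. Given the associated work on DNA sense-and-respond protein modules for mammalian cells, the plasmid presumably serves as a transfected target DNA to be recognised by engineered DNA-binding sensor proteins. Removal of the SV40 origin would prevent episomal replication in T-antigen-expressing cells, although the record does not state the reason.
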