Features (pLannotate 1.2.2; 13 found; start..end, strand, type, name):
      4..383     +  enhancer       CMV enhancer: human cytomegalovirus immediate early enhancer
    386..661     +  promoter       chicken β-actin promoter: No description available
    662..1670    +  intron         chimeric intron: chimera between introns from chicken β-actin and rabbit β-globin
   1768..1839    +  CDS            HBB (fragment): HBB_PONPY - Experimental evidence at transcript level: Swiss-Prot protein existence level 2. Involved in oxygen transport from the lung to the various peripheral tissues. From Pongo pygmaeus (Bornean orangutan).
   1910..1965    +  polyA_signal   β-globin poly(A) signal: rabbit β-globin polyadenylation signal (Gil and Proudfoot, 1987)
   2350..2366    -  protein_bind   lac operator: The lac repressor binds to the lac operator to inhibit transcription in E. coli. This inhibition can be relieved by adding lactose or isopropyl-β-D-thiogalactopyranoside (IPTG). lac repressor encoded by lacI
   2374..2404    -  promoter       lac promoter: promoter for the E. coli lac operon
   2419..2440    -  protein_bind   CAP binding site: CAP binding activates transcription in the presence of cAMP. E. coli catabolite activator protein
   2453..2492    -  CDS            lacI (fragment): lac repressor; lacI; The lac repressor binds to the lac operator to inhibit transcription in E. coli. This inhibition can be relieved by adding lactose or isopropyl-β-D-thiogalactopyranoside (IPTG).
   2883..2937    -  CDS            lacI (fragment): lac repressor; lacI; The lac repressor binds to the lac operator to inhibit transcription in E. coli. This inhibition can be relieved by adding lactose or isopropyl-β-D-thiogalactopyranoside (IPTG).
   3120..3708    -  rep_origin     ori: high-copy-number ColE1/pMB1/pBR322/pUC origin of replication
   3879..4739    -  CDS            AmpR: β-lactamase; bla; confers resistance to ampicillin, carbenicillin, and related antibiotics
   4740..4844    -  promoter       AmpR promoter: bla
>Addgene plasmid #68777 | pBW121-SS-309 | depositor full sequence | sequence record 125005 | pBW121-SS-309 sequence 4870 bps
GTCGACATTGATTATTGACTAGTTATTAATAGTAATCAATTACGGGGTCATTAGTTCATAGCCCATATAT
GGAGTTCCGCGTTACATAACTTACGGTAAATGGCCCGCCTGGCTGACCGCCCAACGACCCCCGCCCATTG
ACGTCAATAATGACGTATGTTCCCATAGTAACGCCAATAGGGACTTTCCATTGACGTCAATGGGTGGACT
ATTTACGGTAAACTGCCCACTTGGCAGTACATCAAGTGTATCATATGCCAAGTACGCCCCCTATTGACGT
CAATGACGGTAAATGGCCCGCCTGGCATTATGCCCAGTACATGACCTTATGGGACTTTCCTACTTGGCAG
TACATCTACGTATTAGTCATCGCTATTACCATGGGTCGAGGTGAGCCCCACGTTCTGCTTCACTCTCCCC
ATCTCCCCCCCCTCCCCACCCCCAATTTTGTATTTATTTATTTTTTAATTATTTTGTGCAGCGATGGGGG
CGGGGGGGGGGGGGGCGCGCGCCAGGCGGGGCGGGGCGGGGCGAGGGGCGGGGCGGGGCGAGGCGGAGAG
GTGCGGCGGCAGCCAATCAGAGCGGCGCGCTCCGAAAGTTTCCTTTTATGGCGAGGCGGCGGCGGCGGCG
GCCCTATAAAAAGCGAAGCGCGCGGCGGGCGGGAGTCGCTGCGTTGCCTTCGCCCCGTGCCCCGCTCCGC
GCCGCCTCGCGCCGCCCGCCCCGGCTCTGACTGACCGCGTTACTCCCACAGGTGAGCGGGCGGGACGGCC
CTTCTCCTCCGGGCTGTAATTAGCGCTTGGTTTAATGACGGCTCGTTTCTTTTCTGTGGCTGCGTGAAAG
CCTTAAAGGGCTCCGGGAGGGCCCTTTGTGCGGGGGGGAGCGGCTCGGGGGGTGCGTGCGTGTGTGTGTG
CGTGGGGAGCGCCGCGTGCGGCCCGCGCTGCCCGGCGGCTGTGAGCGCTGCGGGCGCGGCGCGGGGCTTT
GTGCGCTCCGCGTGTGCGCGAGGGGAGCGCGGCCGGGGGCGGTGCCCCGCGGTGCGGGGGGGCTGCGAGG
GGAACAAAGGCTGCGTGCGGGGTGTGTGCGTGGGGGGGTGAGCAGGGGGTGTGGGCGCGGCGGTCGGGCT
GTAACCCCCCCCTGCACCCCCCTCCCCGAGTTGCTGAGCACGGCCCGGCTTCGGGTGCGGGGCTCCGTGC
GGGGCGTGGCGCGGGGCTCGCCGTGCCGGGCGGGGGGTGGCGGCAGGTGGGGGTGCCGGGCGGGGCGGGG
CCGCCTCGGGCCGGGGAGGGCTCGGGGGAGGGGCGCGGCGGCCCCGGAGCGCCGGCGGCTGTCGAGGCGC
GGCGAGCCGCAGCCATTGCCTTTTATGGTAATCGTGCGAGAGGGCGCAGGGACTTCCTTTGTCCCAAATC
TGGCGGAGCCGAAATCTGGGAGGCGCCGCCGCACCCCCTCTAGCGGGCGCGGGCGAAGCGGTGCGGCGCC
GGCAGGAAGGAAATGGGCGGGGAGGGCCTTCGTGCGTCGCCGCGCCGCCGTCCCCTTCTCCATCTCCAGC
CTCGGGGCTGCCGCAGGGGGACGGCTGCCTTCGGGGGGGACGGGGCAGGGCGGGGTTCGGCTTCTGGCGT
GTGACCGGCGGCTCTAGAGCCTCTGCTAACCATGTTCATGCCTTCTTCTTTTTCCTACAGCTCCTGGGCA
ACGTGCTGGTTATTGTGCTGTCTCATCATTTTGGCAAAGAATTGATTAATTCGAGCGAACGCGTAGCCAA
AGGCAACAGGCGGCCGCACTCCTCAGGTGCAGGCTGCCTATCAGAAGGTGGTGGCTGGTGTGGCCAATGC
CCTGGCTCACAAATACCACTGAGATCTTTTTCCCTCTGCCAAAAATTATGGGGACATCATGAAGCCCCTT
GAGCATCTGACTTCTGGCTAATAAAGGAAATTTATTTTCATTGCAATAGTGTGTTGGAATTTTTTGTGTC
TCTCACTCGGAAGGACATATGGGAGGGCAAATCATTTAAAACATCAGAATGAGTATTTGGTTTAGAGTTT
GGCAACATATGCCCATATGCTGGCTGCCATGAACAAAGGTTGGCTATAAAGAGGTCATCAGTATATGAAA
CAGCCCCCTGCTGTCCATTCCTTATTCCATAGAAAAGCCTTGACTTGAGGTTAGATTTTTTTTATATTTT
GTTTTGTGTTATTTTTTTCTTTAACATCCCTAAAATTTTCCTTACATGTTTTACTAGCCAGATTTTTCCT
CCTCTCCTGACTACTCCCAGTCATAGCTGTCCCTCTTCTCTTATGGAGATCCCTCGACCTGCAGCCCAAG
CTTGGCGTAATCATGGTCATAGCTGTTTCCTGTGTGAAATTGTTATCCGCTCACAATTCCACACAACATA
CGAGCCGGAAGCATAAAGTGTAAAGCCTGGGGTGCCTAATGAGTGAGCTAACTCACATTAATTGCGTTGC
GCTCACTGCCCGCTTTCCAGTCGGGAAACCTGTCGTGCCAGCGGATCTTGAAGAAGCTGCAGGAGGTGCT
GGAGGGGAAGTGGTCCGGATCTTGAAGAAGCTGCAGGAGGTGCTGGAGGGGAAGTGGTCCGGATCTTGAA
GAAGCTGCAGGAGGTGCTGGAGGGGAAGTGGTCCGGATCTTGAAGAAGCTGCAGGAGGTGCTGGAGGGGA
AGTGGTCCGGATCTTGAAGAAGCTGCAGGAGGTGCTGGAGGGGAAGTGGTCCGGATCTTGAAGAAGCTGC
AGGAGGTGCTGGAGGGGAAGTGGTCCGGATCTTGAAGAAGCTGCAGGAGGTGCTGGAGGGGAAGTGGTCC
GGATCTTGAAGAAGCTGCAGGAGGTGCTGGAGGGGAAGTGGTCCGGATCCGCGAAATTAAGCGAAATTAA
CTCGAGAGATCCGCTGCATTAATGAATCGGCCAACCGCGCGGGAGAGGCGGTTTGCGTATTGGGCGCTCT
TCCGCTTCCTCGCTCACTGACTCGCTGCGCTCGGTCGTTCGGCTGCGGCGAGCGGTATCAGCTCACTCAA
AGGCGGTAATACGGTTATCCACAGAATCAGGGGATAACGCAGGAAAGAACATGTGAGCAAAAGGCCAGCA
AAAGGCCAGGAACCGTAAAAAGGCCGCGTTGCTGGCGTTTTTCCATAGGCTCCGCCCCCCTGACGAGCAT
CACAAAAATCGACGCTCAAGTCAGAGGTGGCGAAACCCGACAGGACTATAAAGATACCAGGCGTTTCCCC
CTGGAAGCTCCCTCGTGCGCTCTCCTGTTCCGACCCTGCCGCTTACCGGATACCTGTCCGCCTTTCTCCC
TTCGGGAAGCGTGGCGCTTTCTCAATGCTCACGCTGTAGGTATCTCAGTTCGGTGTAGGTCGTTCGCTCC
AAGCTGGGCTGTGTGCACGAACCCCCCGTTCAGCCCGACCGCTGCGCCTTATCCGGTAACTATCGTCTTG
AGTCCAACCCGGTAAGACACGACTTATCGCCACTGGCAGCAGCCACTGGTAACAGGATTAGCAGAGCGAG
GTATGTAGGCGGTGCTACAGAGTTCTTGAAGTGGTGGCCTAACTACGGCTACACTAGAAGGACAGTATTT
GGTATCTGCGCTCTGCTGAAGCCAGTTACCTTCGGAAAAAGAGTTGGTAGCTCTTGATCCGGCAAACAAA
CCACCGCTGGTAGCGGTGGTTTTTTTGTTTGCAAGCAGCAGATTACGCGCAGAAAAAAAGGATCTCAAGA
AGATCCTTTGATCTTTTCTACGGGGTCTGACGCTCAGTGGAACGAAAACTCACGTTAAGGGATTTTGGTC
ATGAGATTATCAAAAAGGATCTTCACCTAGATCCTTTTAAATTAAAAATGAAGTTTTAAATCAATCTAAA
GTATATATGAGTAAACTTGGTCTGACAGTTACCAATGCTTAATCAGTGAGGCACCTATCTCAGCGATCTG
TCTATTTCGTTCATCCATAGTTGCCTGACTCCCCGTCGTGTAGATAACTACGATACGGGAGGGCTTACCA
TCTGGCCCCAGTGCTGCAATGATACCGCGAGACCCACGCTCACCGGCTCCAGATTTATCAGCAATAAACC
AGCCAGCCGGAAGGGCCGAGCGCAGAAGTGGTCCTGCAACTTTATCCGCCTCCATCCAGTCTATTAATTG
TTGCCGGGAAGCTAGAGTAAGTAGTTCGCCAGTTAATAGTTTGCGCAACGTTGTTGCCATTGCTACAGGC
ATCGTGGTGTCACGCTCGTCGTTTGGTATGGCTTCATTCAGCTCCGGTTCCCAACGATCAAGGCGAGTTA
CATGATCCCCCATGTTGTGCAAAAAAGCGGTTAGCTCCTTCGGTCCTCCGATCGTTGTCAGAAGTAAGTT
GGCCGCAGTGTTATCACTCATGGTTATGGCAGCACTGCATAATTCTCTTACTGTCATGCCATCCGTAAGA
TGCTTTTCTGTGACTGGTGAGTACTCAACCAAGTCATTCTGAGAATAGTGTATGCGGCGACCGAGTTGCT
CTTGCCCGGCGTCAATACGGGATAATACCGCGCCACATAGCAGAACTTTAAAAGTGCTCATCATTGGAAA
ACGTTCTTCGGGGCGAAAACTCTCAAGGATCTTACCGCTGTTGAGATCCAGTTCGATGTAACCCACTCGT
GCACCCAACTGATCTTCAGCATCTTTTACTTTCACCAGCGTTTCTGGGTGAGCAAAAACAGGAAGGCAAA
ATGCCGCAAAAAAGGGAATAAGGGCGACACGGAAATGTTGAATACTCATACTCTTCCTTTTTCAATATTA
TTGAAGCATTTATCAGGGTTATTGTCTCATGAGCGGATACATATTTGAATGTATTTAGAAAAATAAACAA
ATAGGGGTTCCGCGCACATTTCCCCGAAAAGTGCCACCTG
