>Addgene plasmid #68777 | pBW121-SS-309 | addgene partial sequence | sequence record 125002 | pCAGGS5 5'-ggttcggcttctggcgtgtgacc-3'
TGTTCTGCCTTCTTCTTTTTCCTACAGCTCCTGGGCAACGTGCTGGTTATTGTGCTGTCTCATCATTTTG
GCAAAGAATTGATTAATTCGAGCGAACGCGTAGCCAAAGGCAACAGGCGGCCGCACTCCTCAGGTGCAGG
CTGCCTATCAGAAGGTGGTGGCTGGTGTGGCCAATGCCCTGGCTCACAAATACCACTGAGATCTTTTTCC
CTCTGCCAAAAATTATGGGGACATCATGAAGCCCCTTGAGCATCTGACTTCTGGCTAATAAAGGAAATTT
ATTTTCATTGCAATAGTGTGTTGGAATTTTTTGTGTCTCTCACTCGGAAGGACATATGGGAGGGCAAATC
ATTTAAAACATCAGAATGAGTATTTGGTTTAGAGTTTGGCAACATATGCCCATATGCTGGCTGCCATGAA
CAAAGGTTGGCTATAAAGAGGTCATCAGTATATGAAACAGCCCCCTGCTGTCCATTCCTTATTCCATAGA
AAAGCCTTGACTTGAGGTTAGATTTTTTTTATATTTTGTTTTGTGTTATTTTTTTCTTTAACATCCCTAA
AATTTTCCTTACATGTTTTACTAGCCAGATTTTTCCTCCTCTCCTGACTACTCCC
