>Addgene plasmid #68777 | pBW121-SS-309 | addgene partial sequence | sequence record 125003 | pUC-4 5'-CAGTGAGCGAGGAAGCGGAAGAGCGCCCAA-3'
GCCTCTCCCGCGCGGTTGGCCGATTCATTAATGCAGCGGATCTCTCGAGTTAATTTCGCTTAATTTCGCG
GATCCGGACCACTTCCCCTCCAGCACCTCCTGCAGCTTCTTCAAGATCCGGACCACTTCCCCTCCAGCAC
CTCCTGCAGCTTCTTCAAGATCCGGACCACTTCCCCTCCAGCACCTCCTGCAGCTTCTTCAAGATCCGGA
CCACTTCCCCTCCAGCACCTCCTGCAGCTTCTTCAAGATCCGGACCACTTCCCCTCCAGCACCTCCTGCA
GCTTCTTCAAGATCCGGACCACTTCCCCTCCAGCACCTCCTGCAGCTTCTTCAAGATCCGGACCACTTCC
CCTCCAGCACCTCCTGCAGCTTCTTCAAGATCCGGACCACTTCCCCTCCAGCACCTCCTGCAGCTTCTTC
AAGATCCGCTGGCACGACAGGTTTCCCGACTGGAAAGCGGGCAGTGAGCGCAACGCAATTAATGTGAGTT
AGCTCACTCATTAGGCACCCCAGGCTTTACACTTTATGCTTCCGGCTCGTATGTTGTGTGGAATTGTGAG
CGGATAACAATTTCACACAGGAAACAGCTATGACCATGATTACGCCAAGCTTGGGCTGCAGGTCGAGGGA
TCTCCATAAGAGAAGAGGGACAGCTATGACTGGGAGTAGTCAGGAGAGGAGG
